>Addgene plasmid #210801 | APCDD1-P2A-tdTomato | addgene full sequence | sequence record 417243 | Addgene NGS Result
TTAATATTTTGTTAAAATTCGCGTTAAATTTTTGTTAAATCAGCTCATTTTTTAACCAATAGGCCGAAAT
CGGCAAAATCCCTTATAAATCAAAAGAATAGACCGAGATAGGGT
[37 nt withheld, positions 115-151]
AAAGAACGTGGACTCCAACGTCAAAGG
[49 nt withheld, positions 179-227]
T
[91 nt withheld, positions 229-319]
G
[124 nt withheld, positions 321-444]
CAGGTGGCACTTTTCGGGGAAATGTGCGCGGAACCCCTATTTGTTTATTTTTCTAAATACATTCAAATAT
GTATCCGCTCATGAGACAATAACCCTGATAAATGCTTCAATAATATTGAAAAAGGAAGAGTATGAGTATT
CAACATTTCCGTGTCGCCCTTATTCCCTTTTTTGCGGCATTTTGCCTTCCTGTTTTTGCTCACCCAGAAA
CGCTGGTGAAAGTAAAAGATGCTGAAGATCAGTTGGGTGCACGAGTGGGTTACATCGAACTGGATCTCAA
CAGCGGTAAGATCCTTGAGAGTTTTCGCCCCGAAGAACGTTTTCCAATGATGAGCACTTTTAAAGTTCTG
CTATGTGGCGCGGTATTATCCCGTATTGACGCCGGGCAAGAGCAACTCGGTCGCCGCATACACTATTCTC
AGAATGACTTGGTTGAGTACTCACCAGTCACAGAAAAGCATCTTACGGATGGCATGACAGTAAGAGAATT
ATGCAGTGCTGCCATAACCATGAGTGATAACACTGCGGCCAACTTACTTCTGACAACGATCGGAGGACCG
AAGGAGCTAACCGCTTTTTTGCACAACATGGGGGATCATGTAACTCGCCTTGATCGTTGGGAACCGGAGC
TGAATGAAGCCATACCAAACGACGAGCGTGACACCACGATGCCTGTAGCAATGGCAACAACGTTGCGCAA
ACTATTAACTGGCGAACTACTTACTCTAGCTTCCCGGCAACAATTAATAGACTGGATGGAGGCGGATAAA
GTTGCAGGACCACTTCTGCGCTCGGCCCTTCCGGCTGGCTGGTTTATTGCTGATAAATCTGGAGCCGGTG
AGCGTGGGTCTCGCGGTATCATTGCAGCACTGGGGCCAGATGGTAAGCCCTCCCGTATCGTAGTTATCTA
CACGACGGGGAGTCAGGCAACTATGGATGAACGAAATAGACAGATCGCTGAGATAGGTGCCTCACTGATT
AAGCATTGGTAACTGTCAGACCAAGTTTACTCATATATACTTTAGATTGATTTAAAACTTCATTTTTAAT
TTAAAAGGATCTAGGTGAAGATCCTTTTTGATAATCTCATGACCAAAATCCCTTAACGTGAGTTTTCGTT
CCACTGAGCGTCAGACCCCGTAGAAAAGATCAAAGGATCTTCTTGAGATCCTTTTTTTCTGCGCGTAATC
TGCTGCTTGCAAACAAAAAAACCACCGCTACCAGCGGTGGTTTGTTTGCCGGATCAAGAGCTACCAACTC
TTTTTCCGAAGGTAACTGGCTTCAGCAGAGCGCAGATACCAAATACTGTTCTTCTAGTGTAGCCGTAGTT
AGGCCACCACTTCAAGAACTCTGTAGCACCGCCTACATACCTCGCTCTGCTAATCCTGTTACCAGTGGCT
GCTGCCAGTGGCGATAAGTCGTGTCTTACCGGGTTGGACTCAAGACGATAGTTACCGGATAAGGCGCAGC
GGTCGGGCTGAACGGGGGGTTCGTGCACACAGCCCAGCTTGGAGCGAACGACCTACACCGAACTGAGATA
CCTACAGCGTGAGCTATGAGAAAGCGCCACGCTTCCCGAAGGGAGAAAGGCGGACAGGTATCCGGTAAGC
GGCAGGGTCGGAACAGGAGAGCGCACGAGGGAGCTTCCAGGGGGAAACGCCTGGTATCTTTATAGTCCTG
TCGGGTTTCGCCACCTCTGACTTGAGCGTCGATTTTTGTGATGCTCGTCAGGGGGGCGGAGCCTATGGAA
AAACGCCAGCAACGCGGCCTTTTTACGGTTCCTGGCCTTTTGCTGGCCTTTTGCTCACATGTTCTTTCCT
GCGTTATCCCCTGATTCTGTGGATAACCGTATTACCGCCTTTGAGTGAGCTGATACCGCTCGCCGCAGCC
GAACGACCGAGCGCAGCGAGTCAGTGAGCGAGGAAGCGGAAGAGCGCCCAATACGCAAACCGCCTCTCCC
CGCGCGTTGGCCGATTCATTAATGCAGCTGGCACGACAGGTTTCCCGACTGGAAAGCGGGCAGTGAGCGC
AACGCAATTAATGTGAGTTAGCTCACTCATTAGGCACCCCAGGCTTTACACTTTATGCTTCCGGCTCGTA
TGTTGTGTGGAATTGTGAGCGGATAACAATTTCACACAGGAAACAGCTATGACCATGATTACGCCAAGCT
CGAAATTAACCCTCACTAAAGGGAACAAAAGCTGGTACCTTCTTGCTTGCAGCCTAACTTATTTTAGATG
CCTGATGTATGGGCCCATAGGAATGTGTGAGAATGCCAACCAGAATAGGTGTTTGACACCAAAACTTTTA
GAAACCCGAAAACCTTTTGATAAAAGCAAAATTCCAGCCTTTGTTGAATATTTTTCTTTCAATCCCAACG
AGTCAGCATCACCAAATAAAACTCCTTAGGAGCACTCCGAGCTGTAGTTTTATTTGTTGCCTGCAGGCAC
TCCCAGCTGTATTCTGGGCTCAGTGTTTCTACACCAGATGGTCTGTGTTGCGTGGCCACACCTGCAGCAT
ATCGGTGTGACTGCCACCCAGATCAACAGGTTGAACTCTTCTCCGCCTGACAGTGCTTTGATGACTACTG
CCGTCAGATGGGTGGGTCTGTAGGTGGGATTGTTTTTGGAAAAGAAAGCCTTGTCTAGTTAGAGTGTGGC
CAGTGTTTTCTGGGTGGGTTTCTGGATCCCACGCCTACTCCCTGGAGTCATGGAACTCTCCTTTCTCCTT
TGCAGTGAATCACATGAAGGTCACCCCCATGGATGCGGCCACAGCCTCACTGCTCAACGTCTTCAACGGG
AATGAGTGCGGGGCCGAGGGCTCCTGGCAGGTGGGCATCCAGCAGGATGTGACCCACACCAATGGCTGCG
TGGCCCTGGGCATCAAACTACCTCACACGGAGTACGAGATCTTCAAAATGGAACAGGATGCCCGGGGGCG
CTATCTGCTGTTCAACGGTCAGAGGCCCAGCGACGGGTCCAGCCCAGACAGGCCAGAGAAGAGAGCCACG
TCCTACCAGATGCCCTTGGTCCAGTGTGCCTCCTCTTCGCCGAGGGCAGAGGACCTCGCAGAAGACAGTG
GAAGCAGCCTGTATGGCCGGGCCCCTGGGAGGCACACCTGGTCCCTGCTGCTGGCTGCACTTGCCTGTCT
TGTCCCTCTGCTGCATTGGAACATCCGCAGAGGATCCGGCGCAACAAACTTCTCTCTGCTGAAACAAGCC
GGAGATGTCGAAGAGAATCCTGGACCGATGGTGAGCAAGGGCGAGGAGGTCATCAAAGAGTTCATGCGCT
TCAAGGTGCGCATGGAGGGCTCCATGAACGGCCACGAGTTCGAGATCGAGGGCGAGGGCGAGGGCCGCCC
CTACGAGGGCACCCAGACCGCCAAGCTGAAGGTGACCAAGGGCGGCCCCCTGCCCTTCGCCTGGGACATC
CTGTCCCCCCAGTTCATGTACGGCTCCAAGGCGTACGTGAAGCACCCCGCCGACATCCCCGATTACAAGA
AGCTGTCCTTCCCCGAGGGCTTCAAGTGGGAGCGCGTGATGAACTTCGAGGACGGCGGTCTGGTGACCGT
GACCCAGGACTCCTCCCTGCAGGACGGCACGCTGATCTACAAGGTGAAGATGCGCGGCACCAACTTCCCC
CCCGACGGCCCCGTAATGCAGAAGAAGACCATGGGCTGGGAGGCCTCCACCGAGCGCCTGTACCCCCGCG
ACGGCGTGCTGAAGGGCGAGATCCACCAGGCCCTGAAGCTGAAGGACGGCGGCCACTACCTGGTGGAGTT
CAAGACCATCTACATGGCCAAGAAGCCCGTGCAACTGCCCGGCTACTACTACGTGGACACCAAGCTGGAC
ATCACCTCCCACAACGAGGACTACACCATCGTGGAACAGTACGAGCGCTCCGAGGGCCGCCACCACCTGT
TCCTGGGGCATGGCACCGGCAGCACCGGCAGCGGCAGCTCCGGCACCGCCTCCTCCGAGGACAACAACAT
GGCCGTCATCAAAGAGTTCATGCGCTTCAAGGTGCGCATGGAGGGCTCCATGAACGGCCACGAGTTCGAG
ATCGAGGGCGAGGGCGAGGGCCGCCCCTACGAGGGCACCCAGACCGCCAAGCTGAAGGTGACCAAGGGCG
GCCCCCTGCCCTTCGCCTGGGACATCCTGTCCCCCCAGTTCATGTACGGCTCCAAGGCGTACGTGAAGCA
CCCCGCCGACATCCCCGATTACAAGAAGCTGTCCTTCCCCGAGGGCTTCAAGTGGGAGCGCGTGATGAAC
TTCGAGGACGGCGGTCTGGTGACCGTGACCCAGGACTCCTCCCTGCAGGACGGCACGCTGATCTACAAGG
TGAAGATGCGCGGCACCAACTTCCCCCCCGACGGCCCCGTAATGCAGAAGAAGACCATGGGCTGGGAGGC
CTCCACCGAGCGCCTGTACCCCCGCGACGGCGTGCTGAAGGGCGAGATCCACCAGGCCCTGAAGCTGAAG
GACGGCGGCCACTACCTGGTGGAGTTCAAGACCATCTACATGGCCAAGAAGCCCGTGCAACTGCCCGGCT
ACTACTACGTGGACACCAAGCTGGACATCACCTCCCACAACGAGGACTACACCATCGTGGAACAGTACGA
GCGCTCCGAGGGCCGCCACCACCTGTTCCTGTACGGCATGGACGAGCTGTACAAGTAATGAGAATTCCGA
TCATATTCAATAACCCTTAATATAACTTCGTATAATGTATGCTATACGAAGTTATAGCGCTGCTCGAGAG
ATCTACGGGTGGCATCCCTGTGACCCCTCCCCAGTGCCTCTCCTGGCCCTGGAAGTTGCCACTCCAGTGC
CCACCAGCCTTGTCCTAATAAAATTAAGTTGCATCATTTTGTCTGACTAGGTGTCCTTCTATAATATTAT
GGGGTGGAGGGGGGTGGTATGGAGCAAGGGGCAAGTTGGGAAGACAACCTGTAGGGCCTGCGGGGTCTAT
TGGGAACCAAGCTGGAGTGCAGTGGCACAATCTTGGCTCACTGCAATCTCCGCCTCCTGGGTTCAAGCGA
TTCTCCTGCCTCAGCCTCCCGAGTTGTTGGGATTCCAGGCATGCATGACCAGGCTCAGCTAATTTTTGTT
TTTTTGGTAGAGACGGGGTTTCACCATATTGGCCAGGCTGGTCTCCAACTCCTAATCTCAGGTGATCTAC
CCACCTTGGCCTCCCAAATTGCTGGGATTACAGGCGTGAACCACTGCTCCCTTCCCTGTCCTTTAGGTCT
GAAGAGGAGTTTACGTCCAGCCACGCGTAGGATCTCGACCTCGAAATTCTACCGGGTAGGGGAGGCGCTT
TTCCCAAGGCAGTCTGGAGCATGCGCTTTAGCAGCCCCGCTGGGCACTTGGCGCTACACAAGTGGCCTCT
GGCCTCGCACACATTCCACATCCACCGGTAGGCGCCAACCGACTCCGTTCTTTGGTGGCCCCTTCGCGCC
ACCTTCTACTCCTCCCCTAGTCAGGAAGTTCCCCCCCGCCCCGCAGCTCGCGTCGTGCAGGACGTGACAA
ATGGAAGTAGCACGTCTCACTAGTCTCGTGCAGATGGACAGCACCGCTGAGCAATGGAAGCGGGTAGGCC
TTTGGGGCAGCGGCCAATAGCAGCTTTGCTCCTTCGCTTTCTGGGCTCAGAGGCTGGGAAGGGGTGGGTC
CGGGGGCGGGCTCAGGGGCGGGCTCAGGGGCGGGGCGGGCGCCCGAAGGTCCTCCGGAGGCCCGGCATTC
TGCACGCTTCAAAAGCGCACGTCTGCCGCGCTGTTCTCCTCTTCCTCATCTCCGGGCCTTTCGACCTGCA
TCCATCTAGATCTCGAGCAGCTGAAGCTTACCATGACCGAGTACAAGCCCACGGTGCGCCTCGCCACCCG
CGACGACGTCCCCAGGGCCGTACGCACCCTCGCCGCCGCGTTCGCCGACTACCCCGCCACGCGCCACACC
GTCGATCCGGACCGCCACATCGAGCGGGTCACCGAGCTGCAAGAACTCTTCCTCACGCGCGTCGGGCTCG
ACATCGGCAAGGTGTGGGTCGCGGACGACGGCGCCGCGGTGGCGGTCTGGACCACGCCGGAGAGCGTCGA
AGCGGGGGCGGTGTTCGCCGAGATCGGCCCGCGCATGGCCGAGTTGAGCGGTTCCCGGCTGGCCGCGCAG
CAACAGATGGAAGGCCTCCTGGCGCCGCACCGGCCCAAGGAGCCCGCGTGGTTCCTGGCCACCGTCGGCG
TCTCGCCCGACCACCAGGGCAAGGGTCTGGGCAGCGCCGTCGTGCTCCCCGGAGTGGAGGCGGCCGAGCG
CGCCGGGGTGCCCGCCTTCCTGGAGACCTCCGCGCCCCACAACCTCCCCTTCTACGAGCGGCTCGGCTTC
ACCGTCACCGCCGACGTCGAGGTGCCCGAAGGACCGCGCACCTGGTGCATGACCCGCAAGCCCGGTGCCT
GACGCCCGCCCCACGACCCGCAGCGCCCGACCGAAAGGAGCGCACGACCCCATGCATCGATGATATCAGA
TCCCCGGGATGCAGAAATTGATGATCTATTAAACAATAAAGATGTCCACTAAAATGGAAGTTTTTCCTGT
CATACTTTGTTAAGAAGGGTGAGAACAGAGTACCTACATTTTGAATGGAAGGATTGGAGCTACGGGGGTG
GGGGTGGGGTGGGATTAGATAAATGCCTGCTCTTTACTGAAGGCTCTTTACTATTGCTTTATGATAATGT
TTCATAGTTGGATATCATAATTTAAACAAGCAAAACCAAATTAAGGGCCAGCTCATTCCTCCCACTCATG
ATCTATAGATCTATAGATCTCTCGTGGGATCATTGTTTTTCTCTTGATTCCCACTTTGTGGTTCTAAGTA
CTGTGGTTTCCAAATGTGTCAGTTTCATAGCCTGAAGAACGAGATCAGCAGCCTCTGTTCCACATACACT
TCATTCTCAGTATTGTTTTGCCAAGTTCTAATTCCATCAGAAGCTGGTCGAGATCCGGAACCCTTAATAT
AACTTCGTATAATGTATGCTATACGAAGTTATTAGGTCCCTCGAAGAGGTTCACTAGGATCCACTAGTTC
TAGAGCGGCCGCTAGAAGTTTTAGAAAGTTCTATTTTTCCATTGGTCCTAAGCTTACTATTGACAGATTT
TCTTTACCAAAAGAAAAGACATTTATTCTTTTGATGCACTTGAATGCCAGAGAACTGTCCTTCTTTTTCT
CCTCTCCCTCCCTCCCAGCCCCTGAGTCATGAACAGCAAGGAGTGTTTGAAGTTTCTGCTTTGAACTCCG
TCCAGCCTGATCCCTGGCCTGAGCAACTTCACAACAGTAATTGCACTTTAAGACAGCCTAGAGTTCTGGA
CGAGCGTGTTTGGTAGCAGGGATGAAAGCTAGGGCCTCTTATTTTTTTCTCTTAATTATTATTATATTTC
TGAGTTAAACTTAGAAGAAACAACTATCAAGCTACAACTTTTCCTGCCATTTTCCTGTGGTTGCAGCCTG
TCTTCCTTTGAAATTGTTTTACTCTCTGAGTTTTATATGCTGGAATCCAATGCAGAGTTGGTTTGGGACT
GTGATCAAGACACCTTTTATTAATAAAGAAGAGACACAGGTGTAGATATGTATATACAAAAAGATGTACG
GTCTGGCCAAACCACCTTCCCAGCCTTTATGCAAAAAAAGGGGAGAATCAAAGCTTTCATTTCAGAAATG
TTGCGTGGAAAAGTATCTGTAATTAAAGTTTCGAAGTAATTTAACCTATTTTTACATCATTTGTCTTACC
TTGTTGAGAGAGGAGACTCGCTTGTTGGCTTCTGGTTGTTGCAGGAGGCATGTGGCTTCCTAGCCTTCTC
AGTAGACAGGATCATTAGGAAAATAGCAACATCAATCCTGTTACACAGGAGCAGTGACACGGGTGGCTGC
AGTGTGGTACATGCCACACAAATGATAGAGAAAGTGCCCGTTCATTGCAGTTTCCTCTTCCTGGGGGACC
TGAGCCCTGACTCACTGTCTTATTAGGGGCAGGCGGAAGAAGCTGCACTCTGGCATCCATGCCACCTTCT
AAGATGGAGCTCCAATTCGCCCTATAGTGAGTCGTATTACAATTCACTGGCCGTCGTTTTACAACGTCGT
GACTGGGAAAACCCTGGCGTTACCCAACTTAATCGCCTTGCAGCACATCCCCCTTTCGCCAGCTGGCGTA
ATAGCGAAGAGGCCCGCACCGATCGCCCTTCCCAACAGTTGCGCAGCCTGAATGGCGAATGGAAATTGTA
AGCG
Features (pLannotate 1.2.2; 20 found; start..end, strand, type, name):
     16..444     -  rep_origin     f1 ori (sequence partly withheld): f1 bacteriophage origin of replication; arrow indicates direction of (+) strand synthesis
    471..575     +  promoter       AmpR promoter: bla
    576..1436    +  CDS            AmpR: β-lactamase; bla; confers resistance to ampicillin, carbenicillin, and related antibiotics
   1607..2195    +  rep_origin     ori: high-copy-number ColE1/pMB1/pBR322/pUC origin of replication
   2378..2470    +  CDS            lacI (fragment): lac repressor; lacI; The lac repressor binds to the lac operator to inhibit transcription in E. coli. This inhibition can be relieved by adding lactose or isopropyl-β-D-thiogalactopyranoside (IPTG).
   2483..2504    +  protein_bind   CAP binding site: CAP binding activates transcription in the presence of cAMP. E. coli catabolite activator protein
   2519..2549    +  promoter       lac promoter: promoter for the E. coli lac operon
   2557..2573    +  protein_bind   lac operator: The lac repressor binds to the lac operator to inhibit transcription in E. coli. This inhibition can be relieved by adding lactose or isopropyl-β-D-thiogalactopyranoside (IPTG). lac repressor encoded by lacI
   2618..2636    +  promoter       T3 promoter: promoter for bacteriophage T3 RNA polymerase
   3167..3625    +  CDS            APCDD1 (fragment): APCD1_HUMAN - Also known as DRAPC1 From Homo sapiens (Human).
   3692..5119    +  CDS            tdTomato: tdTomato is a basic (constitutively fluorescent) orange fluorescent protein published in 2004, derived from Discosoma sp.. It is reported to be a somewhat slowly-maturing tandem dimer with low acid sensitivity.
   5156..5189    -  protein_bind   loxP: Cre-mediated recombination occurs in the 8-bp core sequence (GCATACAT). Cre recombinase
   5211..5687    +  polyA_signal   hGH poly(A) signal: human growth hormone polyadenylation signal
   5748..6247    +  promoter       PGK promoter: mouse phosphoglycerate kinase 1 promoter
   6287..6886    +  CDS            PuroR (fragment): puromycin N-acetyltransferase; pac from Streptomyces; confers resistance to puromycin
   6964..7416    +  polyA_signal   PGK poly(A) signal: mouse phosphoglycerate kinase 1 polyadenylation signal
   7443..7476    -  protein_bind   loxP: Cre-mediated recombination occurs in the 8-bp core sequence (GCATACAT). Cre recombinase
   7501..7526    -  misc_feature   MCS (fragment): pBluescript multiple cloning site
   8515..8533    -  promoter       T7 promoter: promoter for bacteriophage T7 RNA polymerase
   8536..8693    +  CDS            lacZα (fragment): LacZα fragment of β-galactosidase; lacZ fragment
