[The description below was written by a language model from this plasmid's Addgene catalogue record and pLannotate feature annotations shown in this document.]
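Description:
APCDD1-P2A-tdTomato is a homology-directed repair donor plasmid built on the pl552 backbone, designed to knock a red fluorescent reporter into the human APCDD1 locus. It is catalogued as a mammalian expression vector of about 8.7 kb. It propagates in E. coli as a high-copy plasmid through a ColE1/pUC-type origin with ampicillin selection (AmpR). It also retains pBluescript-style remnants, namely an f1 origin, lac promoter/operator elements, a lacZα fragment, and flanking T3 and T7 promoters.

The payload is a P2A-tdTomato cassette placed between left and right APCDD1 homology arms. The feature table detects a fragment of the APCDD1 coding sequence immediately upstream of tdTomato, consistent with a left arm that ends at the 3' end of the coding region. The unannotated stretch between the second loxP site and the T7 promoter presumably corresponds to the right arm. No promoter drives tdTomato within the plasmid. After correct integration it is transcribed from the endogenous APCDD1 promoter as part of the APCDD1 transcript. The P2A ribosome-skipping peptide then releases tdTomato as a separate protein, so fluorescence reports native gene activity.

Downstream of tdTomato lie an hGH polyadenylation signal and a puromycin resistance cassette, made up of a mouse PGK promoter, PuroR and a PGK poly(A), for selecting targeted cells. Two loxP sites are annotated, one just before the hGH poly(A) and one after the PGK poly(A). Cre would therefore be expected to excise the selection cassette, apparently together with the hGH poly(A).

The record gives the purpose as a fluorescent reporter for APCDD1 expression, and the associated work concerns lineage mapping during human neural differentiation. The nuclease or guide RNA used for targeting is not stated.
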