Addgene plasmid #210801: APCDD1-P2A-tdTomato
Purpose: Fluorescent reporter for APCDD1 expression
Depositing lab: Yuejun Chen. Depositing organization: Center for Excellence in Brain Science and Intelligence Technology, Chinese Academy of Sciences. Publication: Mapping of clonal lineages across developmental stages in human neural differentiation. You Z, Wang L, He H, Wu Z, Zhang X, Xue S, Xu P, Hong Y, Xiong M, Wei W, Chen Y. Cell Stem Cell. 2023 Apr 6;30(4):473-487.e9. doi: 10.1016/j.stem.2023.02.007. Epub 2023 Mar 17. PubMed 36933556.
Backbone
  Vector backbone: pl552
  Backbone size w/o insert (bp): 5293
  Total vector size (bp): 8707
  Modifications to backbone: the P2A-tdtomato-hGHPA sequence, flancked by APCDD1 left arm and right arm was inserted into the vector
  Vector type: Mammalian Expression
  Selectable markers: Puromycin
Growth in bacteria
  Bacterial resistance: Ampicillin, 100 μg/mL
  Growth temperature: 37°C
  Growth strain: DH5alpha
  Copy number: High Copy
Gene/Insert
  Gene/Insert name: APCDD1
  Species: H. sapiens (human)
  Insert size (bp): 3900
  Entrez Gene: APCDD1 (a.k.a. B7323, DRAPC1, FP7019, HHS, HTS, HYPT1)
  Promoter: endougeneous APCDD1 promoter
  Tag / fusion protein: tdtomato (C terminal on insert)
  Cloning method: Gibson Cloning
  Sequencing primers: 5′ accatgattacgccaagctc; 3′ attcactggccgtcgtttta
Terms and licenses: Academic/Nonprofit Terms; Industry Terms: Not Available to Industry
How to cite: APCDD1-P2A-tdTomato was a gift from Yuejun Chen (Addgene plasmid # 210801 ; http://n2t.net/addgene:210801 ; RRID:Addgene_210801)
